Addgene plasmid #121947: pCAG-AmCas12b-2AeGFP
Purpose: Mammalian expression, Genome editing
Depositing lab: Wei Li. Depositing organization: Institute of Zoology, Chinese Academy of Sciences. Publication: Repurposing CRISPR-Cas12b for mammalian genome engineering. Teng F, Cui T, Feng G, Guo L, Xu K, Gao Q, Li T, Li J, Zhou Q, Li W. Cell Discov. 2018 Nov 27;4:63. doi: 10.1038/s41421-018-0069-3. eCollection 2018. PubMed 30510770.
Backbone
  Vector backbone: pCAG-2AeGFP
  Vector type: Mammalian Expression
Growth in bacteria
  Bacterial resistance: Ampicillin, 100 μg/mL
  Growth temperature: 37°C
  Growth strain: DH5alpha
  Copy number: High Copy
Gene/Insert
  Gene/Insert name: AmCas12b (alt name: AmC2c1)
  Species: Synthetic
  Tag / fusion protein: 3xHA tag (C terminal on insert)
  Cloning method: Ligation Independent Cloning
Terms and licenses: Academic/Nonprofit Terms; Industry Terms: Not Available to Industry
How to cite: pCAG-AmCas12b-2AeGFP was a gift from Wei Li (Addgene plasmid # 121947 ; http://n2t.net/addgene:121947 ; RRID:Addgene_121947)
