[The description below was written by a language model from this plasmid's Addgene catalogue record and pLannotate feature annotations shown in this document.]
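Description:
pCAG-AmCas12b-2AeGFP is an 8,746 bp mammalian expression plasmid built on the pCAG-2AeGFP backbone for genome editing with a Cas12b (C2c1) nuclease. It is maintained in E. coli as a high-copy plasmid through a ColE1/pUC-type origin and selected with ampicillin via the β-lactamase gene and its native promoter. Remnants of a lac promoter/operator region, a lacI fragment and a bom fragment are backbone leftovers with no evident role in the mammalian payload.

Expression is driven by the composite CAG promoter, annotated here as the CMV immediate-early enhancer, the chicken β-actin promoter and a chimeric β-actin/β-globin intron, which together give strong, broadly active transcription in mammalian cells. A short T7 promoter lies just upstream of the coding region and could support in vitro transcription. The insert is a synthetic AmCas12b (AmC2c1) open reading frame carrying a C-terminal 3xHA tag according to the catalogue entry. The automated annotation matched this CDS to the Alicyclobacillus acidoterrestris Cas12b reference, which reflects homology rather than a stated source, and the record does not spell out the organism behind the "Am" prefix. Downstream sits EGFP, followed by an SV40 polyadenylation signal. The unannotated gap between the nuclease and EGFP presumably holds the HA tag and the 2A self-cleaving peptide implied by the plasmid name, so that both proteins come from one transcript and green fluorescence marks transfected, nuclease-expressing cells.

No guide RNA cassette is annotated, so the guide must be supplied separately. The plasmid is suited to testing this Cas12b orthologue for editing in mammalian cells.
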