Features (pLannotate 1.2.2; 15 found; start..end, strand, type, name):
      8..387     +  enhancer       CMV enhancer: human cytomegalovirus immediate early enhancer
    390..665     +  promoter       chicken β-actin promoter: No description available
    666..1678    +  intron         chimeric intron: chimera between introns from chicken β-actin and rabbit β-globin
   1739..1757    +  promoter       T7 promoter: promoter for bacteriophage T7 RNA polymerase
   1805..5179    +  CDS            cas12b: CS12B_ALIAG - Also known as c2c1 From Alicyclobacillus acidoterrestris (strain ATCC 49025 / DSM 3922 / CIP 106132 / NCIMB 13137 / GD3B).
   5432..6151    +  CDS            EGFP: the original enhanced GFP (Yang et al., 1996) mammalian codon-optimized
   6194..6315    +  polyA_signal   SV40 poly(A) signal: SV40 polyadenylation signal
   6382..6398    -  protein_bind   lac operator: The lac repressor binds to the lac operator to inhibit transcription in E. coli. This inhibition can be relieved by adding lactose or isopropyl-β-D-thiogalactopyranoside (IPTG). lac repressor encoded by lacI
   6406..6436    -  promoter       lac promoter: promoter for the E. coli lac operon
   6451..6472    -  protein_bind   CAP binding site: CAP binding activates transcription in the presence of cAMP. E. coli catabolite activator protein
   6485..6577    -  CDS            lacI (fragment): lac repressor; lacI; The lac repressor binds to the lac operator to inhibit transcription in E. coli. This inhibition can be relieved by adding lactose or isopropyl-β-D-thiogalactopyranoside (IPTG).
   6760..7348    -  rep_origin     ori: high-copy-number ColE1/pMB1/pBR322/pUC origin of replication
   7519..8379    -  CDS            AmpR: β-lactamase; bla; confers resistance to ampicillin, carbenicillin, and related antibiotics
   8380..8484    -  promoter       AmpR promoter: bla
   8555..8599    -  misc_feature   bom (fragment): basis of mobility region from pBR322
>Addgene plasmid #121947 | pCAG-AmCas12b-2AeGFP | depositor full sequence | sequence record 232177 | pCAG-AmCas12b-2AeGFP sequence 8746 bps
ACGCGTTGACATTGATTATTGACTAGTTATTAATAGTAATCAATTACGGGGTCATTAGTTCATAGCCCAT
ATATGGAGTTCCGCGTTACATAACTTACGGTAAATGGCCCGCCTGGCTGACCGCCCAACGACCCCCGCCC
ATTGACGTCAATAATGACGTATGTTCCCATAGTAACGCCAATAGGGACTTTCCATTGACGTCAATGGGTG
GACTATTTACGGTAAACTGCCCACTTGGCAGTACATCAAGTGTATCATATGCCAAGTACGCCCCCTATTG
ACGTCAATGACGGTAAATGGCCCGCCTGGCATTATGCCCAGTACATGACCTTATGGGACTTTCCTACTTG
GCAGTACATCTACGTATTAGTCATCGCTATTACCATGGGTCGAGGTGAGCCCCACGTTCTGCTTCACTCT
CCCCATCTCCCCCCCCTCCCCACCCCCAATTTTGTATTTATTTATTTTTTAATTATTTTGTGCAGCGATG
GGGGCGGGGGGGGGGGGGGCGCGCGCCAGGCGGGGCGGGGCGGGGCGAGGGGCGGGGCGGGGCGAGGCGG
AGAGGTGCGGCGGCAGCCAATCAGAGCGGCGCGCTCCGAAAGTTTCCTTTTATGGCGAGGCGGCGGCGGC
GGCGGCCCTATAAAAAGCGAAGCGCGCGGCGGGCGGGAGTCGCTGCGTTGCCTTCGCCCCGTGCCCCGCT
CCGCGCCGCCTCGCGCCGCCCGCCCCGGCTCTGACTGACCGCGTTACTCCCACAGGTGAGCGGGCGGGAC
GGCCCTTCTCCTCCGGGCTGTAATTAGCGCTTGGTTTAATGACGGCTCGTTTCTTTTCTGTGGCTGCGTG
AAAGCCTTAAAGGGCTCCGGGAGGGCCCTTTGTGCGGGGGGGAGCGGCTCGGGGGGTGCGTGCGTGTGTG
TGTGCGTGGGGAGCGCCGCGTGCGGCCCGCGCTGCCCGGCGGCTGTGAGCGCTGCGGGCGCGGCGCGGGG
CTTTGTGCGCTCCGCGTGTGCGCGAGGGGAGCGCGGCCGGGGGCGGTGCCCCGCGGTGCGGGGGGGCTGC
GAGGGGAACAAAGGCTGCGTGCGGGGTGTGTGCGTGGGGGGGTGAGCAGGGGGTGTGGGCGCGGCGGTCG
GGCTGTAACCCCCCCCTGCACCCCCCTCCCCGAGTTGCTGAGCACGGCCCGGCTTCGGGTGCGGGGCTCC
GTACGGGGCGTGGCGCGGGGCTCGCCGTGCCGGGCGGGGGGTGGCGGCAGGTGGGGGTGCCGGGCGGGGC
GGGGCCGCCTCGGGCCGGGGAGGGCTCGGGGGAGGGGCGCGGCGGCCCCCGGAGCGCCGGCGGCTGTCGA
GGCGCGGCGAGCCGCAGCCATTGCCTTTTATGGTAATCGTGCGAGAGGGCGCAGGGACTTCCTTTGTCCC
AAATCTGTGCGGAGCCGAAATCTGGGAGGCGCCGCCGCACCCCCTCTAGCGGGCGCGGGGCGAAGCGGTG
CGGCGCCGGCAGGAAGGAAATGGGCGGGGAGGGCCTTCGTGCGTCGCCGCGCCGCCGTCCCCTTCTCCAT
CTCCAGCCTCGGGGCTGTCCGCAGGGGGACGGCTGCCTTCGGGGGGGACGGGGCAGGGCGGGGTTCGGCT
TCTGGCGTGTGACCGGCGGCTCTAGCGCCTCTGCTAACCATGTTCATGCCTTCTTCTTTTTCCTACAGCT
CCTGGGCAACGTGCTGGTTATTGTGCTGTCTCATCATTTTGGCAAAGCTAGTGAATTCTAATACGACTCA
CTATAGGCCGCCACCATGCCCAAGAAGAAGAGGAAGGTTCCCGGGATGAACGTGGCCGTGAAGAGCATCA
AGGTGAAGCTGATGCTGGGCCACCTGCCCGAGATCCGCGAGGGCCTGTGGCACCTGCACGAGGCCGTGAA
CCTGGGCGTGCGCTACTACACCGAGTGGCTGGCCCTGCTGCGCCAGGGCAACCTGTACCGCCGCGGCAAG
GACGGCGCCCAGGAGTGCTACATGACCGCCGAGCAGTGCCGCCAGGAGCTGCTGGTGCGCCTGCGCGACC
GCCAGAAGCGCAACGGCCACACCGGCGACCCCGGCACCGACGAGGAGCTGCTGGGCGTGGCCCGCCGCCT
GTACGAGCTGCTGGTGCCCCAGAGCGTGGGCAAGAAGGGCCAGGCCCAGATGCTGGCCAGCGGCTTCCTG
AGCCCCCTGGCCGACCCCAAGAGCGAGGGCGGCAAGGGCACCAGCAAGAGCGGCCGCAAGCCCGCCTGGA
TGGGCATGAAGGAGGCCGGCGACAGCCGCTGGGTGGAGGCCAAGGCCCGCTACGAGGCCAACAAGGCCAA
GGACCCCACCAAGCAGGTGATCGCCAGCCTGGAGATGTACGGCCTGCGCCCCCTGTTCGACGTGTTCACC
GAGACCTACAAGACCATCCGCTGGATGCCCCTGGGCAAGCACCAGGGCGTGCGCGCCTGGGACCGCGACA
TGTTCCAGCAGAGCCTGGAGCGCCTGATGAGCTGGGAGAGCTGGAACGAGCGCGTGGGCGCCGAGTTCGC
CCGCCTGGTGGACCGCCGCGACCGCTTCCGCGAGAAGCACTTCACCGGCCAGGAGCACCTGGTGGCCCTG
GCCCAGCGCCTGGAGCAGGAGATGAAGGAGGCCAGCCCCGGCTTCGAGAGCAAGAGCAGCCAGGCCCACC
GCATCACCAAGCGCGCCCTGCGCGGCGCCGACGGCATCATCGACGACTGGCTGAAGCTGAGCGAGGGCGA
GCCCGTGGACCGCTTCGACGAGATCCTGCGCAAGCGCCAGGCCCAGAACCCCCGCCGCTTCGGCAGCCAC
GACCTGTTCCTGAAGCTGGCCGAGCCCGTGTTCCAGCCCCTGTGGCGCGAGGACCCCAGCTTCCTGAGCC
GCTGGGCCAGCTACAACGAGGTGCTGAACAAGCTGGAGGACGCCAAGCAGTTCGCCACCTTCACCCTGCC
CAGCCCCTGCAGCAACCCCGTGTGGGCCCGCTTCGAGAACGCCGAGGGCACCAACATCTTCAAGTACGAC
TTCCTGTTCGACCACTTCGGCAAGGGCCGCCACGGCGTGCGCTTCCAGCGCATGATCGTGATGCGCGACG
GCGTGCCCACCGAGGTGGAGGGCATCGTGGTGCCCATCGCCCCCAGCCGCCAGCTGGACGCCCTGGCCCC
CAACGACGCCGCCAGCCCCATCGACGTGTTCGTGGGCGACCCCGCCGCCCCCGGCGCCTTCCGCGGCCAG
TTCGGCGGCGCCAAGATCCAGTACCGCCGCAGCGCCCTGGTGCGCAAGGGCCGCCGCGAGGAGAAGGCCT
ACCTGTGCGGCTTCCGCCTGCCCAGCCAGCGCCGCACCGGCACCCCCGCCGACGACGCCGGCGAGGTGTT
CCTGAACCTGAGCCTGCGCGTGGAGAGCCAGAGCGAGCAGGCCGGCCGCCGCAACCCCCCCTACGCCGCC
GTGTTCCACATCAGCGACCAGACCCGCCGCGTGATCGTGCGCTACGGCGAGATCGAGCGCTACCTGGCCG
AGCACCCCGACACCGGCATCCCCGGCAGCCGCGGCCTGACCAGCGGCCTGCGCGTGATGAGCGTGGACCT
GGGCCTGCGCACCAGCGCCGCCATCAGCGTGTTCCGCGTGGCCCACCGCGACGAGCTGACCCCCGACGCC
CACGGCCGCCAGCCCTTCTTCTTCCCCATCCACGGCATGGACCACCTGGTGGCCCTGCACGAGCGCAGCC
ACCTGATCCGCCTGCCCGGCGAGACCGAGAGCAAGAAGGTGCGCAGCATCCGCGAGCAGCGCCTGGACCG
CCTGAACCGCCTGCGCAGCCAGATGGCCAGCCTGCGCCTGCTGGTGCGCACCGGCGTGCTGGACGAGCAG
AAGCGCGACCGCAACTGGGAGCGCCTGCAGAGCAGCATGGAGCGCGGCGGCGAGCGCATGCCCAGCGACT
GGTGGGACCTGTTCCAGGCCCAGGTGCGCTACCTGGCCCAGCACCGCGACGCCAGCGGCGAGGCCTGGGG
CCGCATGGTGCAGGCCGCCGTGCGCACCCTGTGGCGCCAGCTGGCCAAGCAGGTGCGCGACTGGCGCAAG
GAGGTGCGCCGCAACGCCGACAAGGTGAAGATCCGCGGCATCGCCCGCGACGTGCCCGGCGGCCACAGCC
TGGCCCAGCTGGACTACCTGGAGCGCCAGTACCGCTTCCTGCGCAGCTGGAGCGCCTTCAGCGTGCAGGC
CGGCCAGGTGGTGCGCGCCGAGCGCGACAGCCGCTTCGCCGTGGCCCTGCGCGAGCACATCGACAACGGC
AAGAAGGACCGCCTGAAGAAGCTGGCCGACCGCATCCTGATGGAGGCCCTGGGCTACGTGTACGTGACCG
ACGGCCGCCGCGCCGGCCAGTGGCAGGCCGTGTACCCCCCCTGCCAGCTGGTGCTGCTGGAGGAGCTGAG
CGAGTACCGCTTCAGCAACGACCGCCCCCCCAGCGAGAACAGCCAGCTGATGGTGTGGAGCCACCGCGGC
GTGCTGGAGGAGCTGATCCACCAGGCCCAGGTGCACGACGTGCTGGTGGGCACCATCCCCGCCGCCTTCA
GCAGCCGCTTCGACGCCCGCACCGGCGCCCCCGGCATCCGCTGCCGCCGCGTGCCCAGCATCCCCCTGAA
GGACGCCCCCAGCATCCCCATCTGGCTGAGCCACTACCTGAAGCAGACCGAGCGCGACGCCGCCGCCCTG
CGCCCCGGCGAGCTGATCCCCACCGGCGACGGCGAGTTCCTGGTGACCCCCGCCGGCCGCGGCGCCAGCG
GCGTGCGCGTGGTGCACGCCGACATCAACGCCGCCCACAACCTGCAGCGCCGCCTGTGGGAGAACTTCGA
CCTGAGCGACATCCGCGTGCGCTGCGACCGCCGCGAGGGCAAGGACGGCACCGTGGTGCTGATCCCCCGC
CTGACCAACCAGCGCGTGAAGGAGCGCTACAGCGGCGTGATCTTCACCAGCGAGGACGGCGTGAGCTTCA
CCGTGGGCGACGCCAAGACCCGCCGCCGCAGCAGCGCCAGCCAGGGCGAGGGCGACGACCTGAGCGACGA
GGAGCAGGAGCTGCTGGCCGAGGCCGACGACGCCCGCGAGCGCAGCGTGGTGCTGTTCCGCGACCCCAGC
GGCTTCGTGAACGGCGGCCGCTGGACCGCCCAGCGCGCCTTCTGGGGCATGGTGCACAACCGCATCGAGA
CCCTGCTGGCCGAGCGCTTCAGCGTGAGCGGCGCCGCCGAGAAGGTGCGCGGCGCTAGCCCAAAGAAGAA
GAGGAAAGTCTCTAGATACCCTTATGATGTTCCAGATTATGCCGGATACCCATACGATGTCCCTGACTAT
GCAGGCTCCTACCCTTATGACGTCCCAGACTACGCCGGATCCAGGTCCGGCGGCGGAGAGGGCAGAGGAA
GTCTTCTAACATGCGGTGACGTGGAGGAGAATCCCGGCCCAATGGTGAGCAAGGGCGAGGAGCTGTTCAC
CGGGGTGGTGCCCATCCTGGTCGAGCTGGACGGCGACGTAAACGGCCACAAGTTCAGCGTGTCCGGCGAG
GGCGAGGGCGATGCCACCTACGGCAAGCTGACCCTGAAGTTCATCTGCACCACCGGCAAGCTGCCCGTGC
CCTGGCCCACCCTCGTGACCACCCTGACCTACGGCGTGCAGTGCTTCAGCCGCTACCCCGACCACATGAA
GCAGCACGACTTCTTCAAGTCCGCCATGCCCGAAGGCTACGTCCAGGAGCGCACCATCTTCTTCAAGGAC
GACGGCAACTACAAGACCCGCGCCGAGGTGAAGTTCGAGGGCGACACCCTGGTGAACCGCATCGAGCTGA
AGGGCATCGACTTCAAGGAGGACGGCAACATCCTGGGGCACAAGCTGGAGTACAACTACAACAGCCACAA
CGTCTATATCATGGCCGACAAGCAGAAGAACGGCATCAAGGTGAACTTCAAGATCCGCCACAACATCGAG
GACGGCAGCGTGCAGCTCGCCGACCACTACCAGCAGAACACCCCCATCGGCGACGGCCCCGTGCTGCTGC
CCGACAACCACTACCTGAGCACCCAGTCCGCCCTGAGCAAAGACCCCAACGAGAAGCGCGATCACATGGT
CCTGCTGGAGTTCGTGACCGCCGCCGGGATCACTCTCGGCATGGACGAGCTGTACAAGTAACTGCAGCGC
GGGGATCTCATGCTGGAGTTCTTCGCCCACCCCAACTTGTTTATTGCAGCTTATAATGGTTACAAATAAA
GCAATAGCATCACAAATTTCACAAATAAAGCATTTTTTTCACTGCATTCTAGTTGTGGTTTGTCCAAACT
CATCAATGTATCTTATTAATTAACGTCGACCTCTAGCTAGAGCTTGGCGTAATCATGGTCATAGCTGTTT
CCTGTGTGAAATTGTTATCCGCTCACAATTCCACACAACATACGAGCCGGAAGCATAAAGTGTAAAGCCT
AGGGTGCCTAATGAGTGAGCTAACTCACATTAATTGCGTTGCGCTCACTGCCCGCTTTCCAGTCGGGAAA
CCTGTCGTGCCAGCTGCATTAATGAATCGGCCAACGCGCGGGGAGAGGCGGTTTGCGTATTGGGCGCTCT
TCCGCTTCCTCGCTCACTGACTCGCTGCGCTCGGTCGTTCGGCTGCGGCGAGCGGTATCAGCTCACTCAA
AGGCGGTAATACGGTTATCCACAGAATCAGGGGATAACGCAGGAAAGAACATGTGAGCAAAAGGCCAGCA
AAAGGCCAGGAACCGTAAAAAGGCCGCGTTGCTGGCGTTTTTCCATAGGCTCCGCCCCCCTGACGAGCAT
CACAAAAATCGACGCTCAAGTCAGAGGTGGCGAAACCCGACAGGACTATAAAGATACCAGGCGTTTCCCC
CTGGAAGCTCCCTCGTGCGCTCTCCTGTTCCGACCCTGCCGCTTACCGGATACCTGTCCGCCTTTCTCCC
TTCGGGAAGCGTGGCGCTTTCTCATAGCTCACGCTGTAGGTATCTCAGTTCGGTGTAGGTCGTTCGCTCC
AAGCTGGGCTGTGTGCACGAACCCCCCGTTCAGCCCGACCGCTGCGCCTTATCCGGTAACTATCGTCTTG
AGTCCAACCCGGTAAGACACGACTTATCGCCACTGGCAGCAGCCACTGGTAACAGGATTAGCAGAGCGAG
GTATGTAGGCGGTGCTACAGAGTTCTTGAAGTGGTGGCCTAACTACGGCTACACTAGAAGAACAGTATTT
GGTATCTGCGCTCTGCTGAAGCCAGTTACCTTCGGAAAAAGAGTTGGTAGCTCTTGATCCGGCAAACAAA
CCACCGCTGGTAGCGGTGGTTTTTTTGTTTGCAAGCAGCAGATTACGCGCAGAAAAAAAGGATCTCAAGA
AGATCCTTTGATCTTTTCTACGGGGTCTGACGCTCAGTGGAACGAAAACTCACGTTAAGGGATTTTGGTC
ATGAGATTATCAAAAAGGATCTTCACCTAGATCCTTTTAAATTAAAAATGAAGTTTTAAATCAATCTAAA
GTATATATGAGTAAACTTGGTCTGACAGTTACCAATGCTTAATCAGTGAGGCACCTATCTCAGCGATCTG
TCTATTTCGTTCATCCATAGTTGCCTGACTCCCCGTCGTGTAGATAACTACGATACGGGAGGGCTTACCA
TCTGGCCCCAGTGCTGCAATGATACCGCGAGACCCACGCTCACCGGCTCCAGATTTATCAGCAATAAACC
AGCCAGCCGGAAGGGCCGAGCGCAGAAGTGGTCCTGCAACTTTATCCGCCTCCATCCAGTCTATTAATTG
TTGCCGGGAAGCTAGAGTAAGTAGTTCGCCAGTTAATAGTTTGCGCAACGTTGTTGCCATTGCTACAGGC
ATCGTGGTGTCACGCTCGTCGTTTGGTATGGCTTCATTCAGCTCCGGTTCCCAACGATCAAGGCGAGTTA
CATGATCCCCCATGTTGTGCAAAAAAGCGGTTAGCTCCTTCGGTCCTCCGATCGTTGTCAGAAGTAAGTT
GGCCGCAGTGTTATCACTCATGGTTATGGCAGCACTGCATAATTCTCTTACTGTCATGCCATCCGTAAGA
TGCTTTTCTGTGACTGGTGAGTACTCAACCAAGTCATTCTGAGAATAGTGTATGCGGCGACCGAGTTGCT
CTTGCCCGGCGTCAATACGGGATAATACCGCGCCACATAGCAGAACTTTAAAAGTGCTCATCATTGGAAA
ACGTTCTTCGGGGCGAAAACTCTCAAGGATCTTACCGCTGTTGAGATCCAGTTCGATGTAACCCACTCGT
GCACCCAACTGATCTTCAGCATCTTTTACTTTCACCAGCGTTTCTGGGTGAGCAAAAACAGGAAGGCAAA
ATGCCGCAAAAAAGGGAATAAGGGCGACACGGAAATGTTGAATACTCATACTCTTCCTTTTTCAATATTA
TTGAAGCATTTATCAGGGTTATTGTCTCATGAGCGGATACATATTTGAATGTATTTAGAAAAATAAACAA
ATAGGGGTTCCGCGCACATTTCCCCGAAAAGTGCCACCTGACGTCGACGGATCGGGAGATCGATCTCCCG
ATCCCCTAGGGTCGACTCTCAGTACAATCTGCTCTGATGCCGCATAGTTAAGCCAGTATCTGCTCCCTGC
TTGTGTGTTGGAGGTCGCTGAGTAGTGCGCGAGCAAAATTTAAGCTACAACAAGGCAAGGCTTGACCGAC
AATTGCATGAAGAATCTGCTTAGGGTTAGGCGTTTTGCGCTGCTTCGCGATGTACGGGCCAGATAT
