>Addgene plasmid #121947 | pCAG-AmCas12b-2AeGFP | addgene partial sequence | sequence record 235529 | Addgene Partial NGS Result
TGCATGAAGAATCTGCTTAGGGTTAGGCGTTTTGCGCTGCTTCGCGATGTACGGGCCAGATATACGCGTT
GACATTGATTATTGACTAGTTATTAATAGTAATCAATTACGGGGTCATTAGTTCATAGCCCATATATGGA
GTTCCGCGTTACATAACTTACGGTAAATGGCCCGCCTGGCTGACCGCCCAACGACCCCCGCCCATTGACG
TCAATAATGACGTATGTTCCCATAGTAACGCCAATAGGGACTTTCCATTGACGTCAATGGGTGGAGTATT
TACGGTAAACTGCCCACTTGGCAGTACATCAAGTGTATCATATGCCAAGTACGCCCCCTATTGACGTCAA
TGACGGTAAATGGCCCGCCTGGCATTATGCCCAGTACATGACCTTATGGGACTTTCCTACTTGGCAGTAC
ATCTACGTATTAGTCATCGCTATTACCATGGTCGAGGTGAGCCCCACGTTCTGCTTCACTCTCCCCATCT
CCCCCCCCTCCCCACCCCCAATTTTGTATTTATTTATTTTTTAATTATTTTGTGCAGCGATGGGGGCGGG
GGGGGGGGGGCGGCGGCGGCGGCGGCCCTATAAAAAGCGAAGCGCGCGGCGGGCGGGAGTCGCTGCGCGC
TGCCTTCGCCCCGTGCCCCGCTCCGCCGCCGCCTCGCGCCGCCCGCCCCGGCTCTGACTGACCGCGTTAC
TCCCACAGGTGAGCGGGCGGGACGGCCCTTCTCCTCCGGGCTGTAATTAGCGCTTGGTTTAATGACGGCT
TGTTTCTTTTCTGTGGCTGCGTGAAAGCCTTGAGGGGCTCCGGGAGGGCCCTTTGTGCGGGGGGAGCGGC
TCGGGGGGTGCGTGCGTGTGTGTGTGCGTGGGGAGCGCCGCGTGCGGCTCCGCGCTGCCCGGCGGCTGTG
AGCGCTGCGGGCGCGGCGCGGGGCTTTGTGCGCTCCGCAGTGTGCGCGAGGGGAGCGCGGCCGGGGGCGG
TGCCCCGCGGTGCGGGGGGGGCTGCGAGGGGAACAAAGGCTGCGTGCGGGGTGTGTGCGTGGGGGGGTGA
GCAGGGGGTGTGGGCGCGTCGGTCGGGCTGCAACCCCCCCTGCACCCCCCTCCCCGAGTTGCTGAGCACG
GCCCGGCTTCGGGTGCGGGGCTCCGTACGGGGCGTGGCGCGGGGCTCGCCGTGCCGGGCGGGGGGTGGCG
GCAGGTGGGGGTGCCGGGCGGGGCGGGGCCGCCTCGGGCCGGGGAGGGCTCGGGGGAGGGGCGCGGCGGC
CCCCGGAGCGCCGGCGGCTGTCGAGGCGCGGCGAGCCGCAGCCATTGCCTTTTATGGTAATCGTGCGAGA
GGGCGCAGGGACTTCCTTTGTCCCAAATCTGTGCGGAGCCGAAATCTGGGAGGCGCCGCCGCACCCCCTC
TAGCGGGCGCGGGGCGAAGCGGTGCGGCGCCGGCAGGAAGGAAATGGGCGGGGAGGGCCTTCGTGCGTCG
CCGCGCCGCCGTCCCCTTCTCCCTCTCCAGCCTCGGGGCTGTCCGCGGGGGGACGGCTGCCTTCGGGGGG
GACGGGGCAGGGCGGGGTTCGGCTTCTGGCGTGTGACCGGCGGCTCTAGCGCCTCTGCTAACCATGTTCA
TGCCTTCTTCTTTTTCCTACAGCTCCTGGGCAACGTGCTGGTTATTGTGCTGTCTCATCATTTTGGCAAA
GCTAGTGAATTCTAATACGACTCACTATAGGCCGCCACCATGCCCAAGAAGAAGAGGAAGGTTCCCGGGA
TGAACGTGGCCGTGAAGAGCATCAAGGTGAAGCTGATGCTGGGCCACCTGCCCGAGATCCGCGAGGGCCT
GTGGCACCTGCACGAGGCCGTGAACCTGGGCGTGCGCTACTACACCGAGTGGCTGGCCCTGCTGCGCCAG
GGCAACCTGTACCGCCGCGGCAAGGACGGCGCCCAGGAGTGCTACATGACCGCCGAGCAGTGCCGCCAGG
AGCTGCTGGTGCGCCTGCGCGACCGCCAGAAGCGCAACGGCCACACCGGCGACCCCGGCACCGACGAGGA
GCTGCTGGGCGTGGCCCGCCGCCTGTACGAGCTGCTGGTGCCCCAGAGCGTGGGCAAGAAGGGCCAGGCC
CAGATGCTGGCCAGCGGCTTCCTGAGCCCCCTGGCCGACCCCAAGAGCGAGGGCGGCAAGGGCACCAGCA
AGAGCGGCCGCAAGCCCGCCTGGATGGGCATGAAGGAGGCCGGCGACAGCCGCTGGGTGGAGGCCAAGGC
CCGCTACGAGGCCAACAAGGCCAAGGACCCCACCAAGCAGGTGATCGCCAGCCTGGAGATGTACGGCCTG
CGCCCCCTGTTCGACGTGTTCACCGAGACCTACAAGACCATCCGCTGGATGCCCCTGGGCAAGCACCAGG
GCGTGCGCGCCTGGGACCGCGACATGTTCCAGCAGAGCCTGGAGCGCCTGATGAGCTGGGAGAGCTGGAA
CGAGCGCGTGGGCGCCGAGTTCGCCCGCCTGGTGGACCGCCGCGACCGCTTCCGCGAGAAGCACTTCACC
GGCCAGGAGCACCTGGTGGCCCTGGCCCAGCGCCTGGAGCAGGAGATGAAGGAGGCCAGCCCCGGCTTCG
AGAGCAAGAGCAGCCAGGCCCACCGCATCACCAAGCGCGCCCTGCGCGGCGCCGACGGCATCATCGACGA
CTGGCTGAAGCTGAGCGAGGGCGAGCCCGTGGACCGCTTCGACGAGATCCTGCGCAAGCGCCAGGCCCAG
AACCCCCGCCGCTTCGGCAGCCACGACCTGTTCCTGAAGCTGGCCGAGCCCGTGTTCCAGCCCCTGTGGC
GCGAGGACCCCAGCTTCCTGAGCCGCTGGGCCAGCTACAACGAGGTGCTGAACAAGCTGGAGGACGCCAA
GCAGTTCGCCACCTTCACCCTGCCCAGCCCCTGCAGCAACCCCGTGTGGGCCCGCTTCGAGAACGCCGAG
GGCACCAACATCTTCAAGTACGACTTCCTGTTCGACCACTTCGGCAAGGGCCGCCACGGCGTGCGCTTCC
AGCGCATGATCGTGATGCGCGACGGCGTGCCCACCGAGGTGGAGGGCATCGTGGTGCCCATCGCCCCCAG
CCGCCAGCTGGACGCCCTGGCCCCCAACGACGCCGCCAGCCCCATCGACGTGTTCGTGGGCGACCCCGCC
GCCCCCGGCGCCTTCCGCGGCCAGTTCGGCGGCGCCAAGATCCAGTACCGCCGCAGCGCCCTGGTGCGCA
AGGGCCGCCGCGAGGAGAAGGCCTACCTGTGCGGCTTCCGCCTGCCCAGCCAGCGCCGCACCGGCACCCC
CGCCGACGACGCCGGCGAGGTGTTCCTGAACCTGAGCCTGCGCGTGGAGAGCCAGAGCGAGCAGGCCGGC
CGCCGCAACCCCCCCTACGCCGCCGTGTTCCACATCAGCGACCAGACCCGCCGCGTGATCGTGCGCTACG
GCGAGATCGAGCGCTACCTGGCCGAGCACCCCGACACCGGCATCCCCGGCAGCCGCGGCCTGACCAGCGG
CCTGCGCGTGATGAGCGTGGACCTGGGCCTGCGCACCAGCGCCGCCATCAGCGTGTTCCGCGTGGCCCAC
CGCGACGAGCTGACCCCCGACGCCCACGGCCGCCAGCCCTTCTTCTTCCCCATCCACGGCATGGACCACC
TGGTGGCCCTGCACGAGCGCAGCCACCTGATCCGCCTGCCCGGCGAGACCGAGAGCAAGAAGGTGCGCAG
CATCCGCGAGCAGCGCCTGGACCGCCTGAACCGCCTGCGCAGCCAGATGGCCAGCCTGCGCCTGCTGGTG
CGCACCGGCGTGCTGGACGAGCAGAAGCGCGACCGCAACTGGGAGCGCCTGCAGAGCAGCATGGAGCGCG
GCGGCGAGCGCATGCCCAGCGACTGGTGGGACCTGTTCCAGGCCCAGGTGCGCTACCTGGCCCAGCACCG
CGACGCCAGCGGCGAGGCCTGGGGCCGCATGGTGCAGGCCGCCGTGCGCACCCTGTGGCGCCAGCTGGCC
AAGCAGGTGCGCGACTGGCGCAAGGAGGTGCGCCGCAACGCCGACAAGGTGAAGATCCGCGGCATCGCCC
GCGACGTGCCCGGCGGCCACAGCCTGGCCCAGCTGGACTACCTGGAGCGCCAGTACCGCTTCCTGCGCAG
CTGGAGCGCCTTCAGCGTGCAGGCCGGCCAGGTGGTGCGCGCCGAGCGCGACAGCCGCTTCGCCGTGGCC
CTGCGCGAGCACATCGACAACGGCAAGAAGGACCGCCTGAAGAAGCTGGCCGACCGCATCCTGATGGAGG
CCCTGGGCTACGTGTACGTGACCGACGGCCGCCGCGCCGGCCAGTGGCAGGCCGTGTACCCCCCCTGCCA
GCTGGTGCTGCTGGAGGAGCTGAGCGAGTACCGCTTCAGCAACGACCGCCCCCCCAGCGAGAACAGCCAG
CTGATGGTGTGGAGCCACCGCGGCGTGCTGGAGGAGCTGATCCACCAGGCCCAGGTGCACGACGTGCTGG
TGGGCACCATCCCCGCCGCCTTCAGCAGCCGCTTCGACGCCCGCACCGGCGCCCCCGGCATCCGCTGCCG
CCGCGTGCCCAGCATCCCCCTGAAGGACGCCCCCAGCATCCCCATCTGGCTGAGCCACTACCTGAAGCAG
ACCGAGCGCGACGCCGCCGCCCTGCGCCCCGGCGAGCTGATCCCCACCGGCGACGGCGAGTTCCTGGTGA
CCCCCGCCGGCCGCGGCGCCAGCGGCGTGCGCGTGGTGCACGCCGACATCAACGCCGCCCACAACCTGCA
GCGCCGCCTGTGGGAGAACTTCGACCTGAGCGACATCCGCGTGCGCTGCGACCGCCGCGAGGGCAAGGAC
GGCACCGTGGTGCTGATCCCCCGCCTGACCAACCAGCGCGTGAAGGAGCGCTACAGCGGCGTGATCTTCA
CCAGCGAGGACGGCGTGAGCTTCACCGTGGGCGACGCCAAGACCCGCCGCCGCAGCAGCGCCAGCCAGGG
CGAGGGCGACGACCTGAGCGACGAGGAGCAGGAGCTGCTGGCCGAGGCCGACGACGCCCGCGAGCGCAGC
GTGGTGCTGTTCCGCGACCCCAGCGGCTTCGTGAACGGCGGCCGCTGGACCGCCCAGCGCGCCTTCTGGG
GCATGGTGCACAACCGCATCGAGACCCTGCTGGCCGAGCGCTTCAGCGTGAGCGGCGCCGCCGAGAAGGT
GCGCGGCGCTAGCCCAAAGAAGAAGAGGAAAGTCTCTAGATACCCTTATGATGTTCCAGATTATGCCGGA
TACCCATACGATGTCCCTGACTATGCAGGCTCCTACCCTTATGACGTCCCAGACTACGCCGGATCCAGGT
CCGGCGGCGGAGAGGGCAGAGGAAGTCTTCTAACATGCGGTGACGTGGAGGAGAATCCCGGCCCAATGGT
GAGCAAGGGCGAGGAGCTGTTCACCGGGGTGGTGCCCATCCTGGTCGAGCTGGACGGCGACGTAAACGGC
CACAAGTTCAGCGTGTCCGGCGAGGGCGAGGGCGATGCCACCTACGGCAAGCTGACCCTGAAGTTCATCT
GCACCACCGGCAAGCTGCCCGTGCCCTGGCCCACCCTCGTGACCACCCTGACCTACGGCGTGCAGTGCTT
CAGCCGCTACCCCGACCACATGAAGCAGCACGACTTCTTCAAGTCCGCCATGCCCGAAGGCTACGTCCAG
GAGCGCACCATCTTCTTCAAGGACGACGGCAACTACAAGACCCGCGCCGAGGTGAAGTTCGAGGGCGACA
CCCTGGTGAACCGCATCGAGCTGAAGGGCATCGACTTCAAGGAGGACGGCAACATCCTGGGGCACAAGCT
GGAGTACAACTACAACAGCCACAACGTCTATATCATGGCCGACAAGCAGAAGAACGGCATCAAGGTGAAC
TTCAAGATCCGCCACAACATCGAGGACGGCAGCGTGCAGCTCGCCGACCACTACCAGCAGAACACCCCCA
TCGGCGACGGCCCCGTGCTGCTGCCCGACAACCACTACCTGAGCACCCAGTCCGCCCTGAGCAAAGACCC
CAACGAGAAGCGCGATCACATGGTCCTGCTGGAGTTCGTGACCGCCGCCGGGATCACTCTCGGCATGGAC
GAGCTGTACAAGTAACTGCAGCGCGGGGATCTCATGCTGGAGTTCTTCGCCCACCCCAACTTGTTTATTG
CAGCTTATAATGGTTACAAATAAAGCAATAGCATCACAAATTTCACAAATAAAGCATTTTTTTCACTGCA
TTCTAGTTGTGGTTTGTCCAAACTCATCAATGTATCTTATTAATTAACGTCGACCTCTAGCTAGAGCTTG
GCGTAATCATGGTCATAGCTGTTTCCTGTGTGAAATTGTTATCCGCTCACAATTCCACACAACATACGAG
CCGGAAGCATAAAGTGTAAAGCCTAGGGTGCCTAATGAGTGAGCTAACTCACATTAATTGCGTTGCGCTC
ACTGCCCGCTTTCCAGTCGGGAAACCTGTCGTGCCAGCTGCATTAATGAATCGGCCAACGCGCGGGGAGA
GGCGGTTTGCGTATTGGGCGCTCTTCCGCTTCCTCGCTCACTGACTCGCTGCGCTCGGTCGTTCGGCTGC
GGCGAGCGGTATCAGCTCACTCAAAGGCGGTAATACGGTTATCCACAGAATCAGGGGATAACGCAGGAAA
GAACATGTGAGCAAAAGGCCAGCAAAAGGCCAGGAACCGTAAAAAGGCCGCGTTGCTGGCGTTTTTCCAT
AGGCTCCGCCCCCCTGACGAGCATCACAAAAATCGACGCTCAAGTCAGAGGTGGCGAAACCCGACAGGAC
TATAAAGATACCAGGCGTTTCCCCCTGGAAGCTCCCTCGTGCGCTCTCCTGTTCCGACCCTGCCGCTTAC
CGGATACCTGTCCGCCTTTCTCCCTTCGGGAAGCGTGGCGCTTTCTCATAGCTCACGCTGTAGGTATCTC
AGTTCGGTGTAGGTCGTTCGCTCCAAGCTGGGCTGTGTGCACGAACCCCCCGTTCAGCCCGACCGCTGCG
CCTTATCCGGTAACTATCGTCTTGAGTCCAACCCGGTAAGACACGACTTATCGCCACTGGCAGCAGCCAC
TGGTAACAGGATTAGCAGAGCGAGGTATGTAGGCGGTGCTACAGAGTTCTTGAAGTGGTGGCCTAACTAC
GGCTACACTAGAAGAACAGTATTTGGTATCTGCGCTCTGCTGAAGCCAGTTACCTTCGGAAAAAGAGTTG
GTAGCTCTTGATCCGGCAAACAAACCACCGCTGGTAGCGGTGGTTTTTTTGTTTGCAAGCAGCAGATTAC
GCGCAGAAAAAAAGGATCTCAAGAAGATCCTTTGATCTTTTCTACGGGGTCTGACGCTCAGTGGAACGAA
AACTCACGTTAAGGGATTTTGGTCATGAGATTATCAAAAAGGATCTTCACCTAGATCCTTTTAAATTAAA
AATGAAGTTTTAAATCAATCTAAAGTATATATGAGTAAACTTGGTCTGACAGTTACCAATGCTTAATCAG
TGAGGCACCTATCTCAGCGATCTGTCTATTTCGTTCATCCATAGTTGCCTGACTCCCCGTCGTGTAGATA
ACTACGATACGGGAGGGCTTACCATCTGGCCCCAGTGCTGCAATGATACCGCGAGACCCACGCTCACCGG
CTCCAGATTTATCAGCAATAAACCAGCCAGCCGGAAGGGCCGAGCGCAGAAGTGGTCCTGCAACTTTATC
CGCCTCCATCCAGTCTATTAATTGTTGCCGGGAAGCTAGAGTAAGTAGTTCGCCAGTTAATAGTTTGCGC
AACGTTGTTGCCATTGCTACAGGCATCGTGGTGTCACGCTCGTCGTTTGGTATGGCTTCATTCAGCTCCG
GTTCCCAACGATCAAGGCGAGTTACATGATCCCCCATGTTGTGCAAAAAAGCGGTTAGCTCCTTCGGTCC
TCCGATCGTTGTCAGAAGTAAGTTGGCCGCAGTGTTATCACTCATGGTTATGGCAGCACTGCATAATTCT
CTTACTGTCATGCCATCCGTAAGATGCTTTTCTGTGACTGGTGAGTACTCAACCAAGTCATTCTGAGAAT
AGTGTATGCGGCGACCGAGTTGCTCTTGCCCGGCGTCAATACGGGATAATACCGCGCCACATAGCAGAAC
TTTAAAAGTGCTCATCATTGGAAAACGTTCTTCGGGGCGAAAACTCTCAAGGATCTTACCGCTGTTGAGA
TCCAGTTCGATGTAACCCACTCGTGCACCCAACTGATCTTCAGCATCTTTTACTTTCACCAGCGTTTCTG
GGTGAGCAAAAACAGGAAGGCAAAATGCCGCAAAAAAGGGAATAAGGGCGACACGGAAATGTTGAATACT
CATACTCTTCCTTTTTCAATATTATTGAAGCATTTATCAGGGTTATTGTCTCATGAGCGGATACATATTT
GAATGTATTTAGAAAAATAAACAAATAGGGGTTCCGCGCACATTTCCCCGAAAAGTGCCACCTGACGTCG
ACGGATCGGGAGATCGATCTCCCGATCCCCTAGGGTCGACTCTCAGTACAATCTGCTCTGATGCCGCATA
GTTAAGCCAGTATCTGCTCCCTGCTTGTGTGTTGGAGGTCGCTGAGTAGTGCGCGAGCAAAATTTAAGCT
ACAACAAGGCAAGGCTTGACCGACAAT
